>Addgene plasmid #64208 | Cry2 mcherry Gamma 9 in pcDNA3.1 | depositor partial sequence | sequence record 107625 | Cry2 mcherry gamma 9
GCTACCGGACTCAGATCTCGAGGCCACCATGAAGATGGACAAAAAGACTATAGTTTGGTTTAGAAGAGAC
CTAAGGATTGAGGATAATCCTGCATTAGCAGCAGCTGCTCACGAAGGATCTGTTTTTCCTGTCTTCATTT
GGTGTCCTGAAGAAGAAGGACAGTTTTATCCTGGAAGAGCTTCAAGATGGTGGATGAAACAATCACTTGC
TCACTTATCTCAATCCTTGAAGGCTCTTGGATCTGACCTCACTTTAATCAAAACCCACAACACGATTTCA
GCGATCTTGGATTGTATCCGCGTTACCGGTGCTACAAAAGTCGTCTTTAACCACCTCTATGATCCTGTTT
CGTTAGTTCGGGACCATACCGTAAAGGAGAAGCTGGTGGAACGTGGGATCTCTGTGCAAAGCTACAATGG
AGATCTATTGTATGAACCGTGGGAGATATACTGCGAAAAGGGCAAACCTTTTACGAGTTTCAATTCTTAC
TGGAAGAAATGCTTAGATATGTCGATTGAATCCGTTATGCTTCCTCCTCCTTGGCGGTTGATGCCAATAA
CTGCAGCGGCTGAAGCGATTTGGGCGTGTTCGATTGAAGAACTAGGGCTGGAGAATGAGGCCGAGAAACC
GAGCAATGCGTTGTTAACTAGAGCTTGGTCTCCAGGATGGAGCAATGCTGATAAGTTACTAAATGAGTTC
ATCGAGAAGCAGTTGATAGATTATGCAAAGAACAGCAAGAAAGTTGTTGGGAATTCTACTTCACTACTTT
CTCCGTATCTCCATTTCGGGGAAATAAGCGTCAGACACGTTTTCCAGTGTGCCCGGATGAAACAAATTAT
ATGGGCAAGAGATAAGAACAGTGAAGGAGAAGAAAGTGCAGATCTTTTTCTTAGGGGAATCGGTTTAAGA
GAGTATTCTCGGTATATATGTTTCAACTTCCCGTTTACTCACGAGCAATCGTTGTTGAGTCATCTTCGGT
TTTTCCCTTGGGATGCTGATGTTGATAAGTTCAAGGCCTGGAGACAAGGCAGGACCGGTTATCCGTTGGT
GGATGCCGGAATGAGAGAGCTTTGGGCTACCGGATGGATGCATAACAGAATAAGAGTGATTGTTTCAAGC
TTTGCTGTGAAGTTTCTTCTCCTTCCATGGAAATGGGGAATGAAGTATTTCTGGGATACACTTTTGGATG
CTGATTTGGAATGTGACATCCTTGGCTGGCAGTATATCTCTGGGAGTATCCCCGATGGCCACGAGCTTGA
TCGCTTGGACAATCCCGCGTTACAAGGCGCCAAATATGACCCAGAAGGTGAGTACATAAGGCAATGGCTT
CCCGAGCTTGCGAGATTGCCAACTGAATGGATCCATCATCCATGGGACGCTCCTTTAACCGTACTCAAAG
CTTCTGGTGTGGAACTCGGAACAAACTATGCGAAACCCATTGTAGACATCGACACAGCTCGTGAGCTACT
AGCTAAAGCTATTTCAAGAACCCGTGAAGCACAGATCATGATCGGAGCAGCAGCCCAGCTTATGGTGAGC
AAGGGCGAGGAGGATAACATGGCCATCATCAAGGAGTTCATGCGCTTCAAGGTGCACATGGAGGGCTCCG
TGAACGGCCACGAGTTCGAGATCGAGGGCGAGGGCGAGGGCCGCCCCTACGAGGGCACCCAGACCGCCAA
GCTGAAGGTGACCAAGGGTGGCCCCCTGCCCTTCGCCTGGGACATCCTGTCCCCTCAGTTCATGTACGGC
TCCAAGGCCTACGTGAAGCACCCCGCCGACATCCCCGACTACTTGAAGCTGTCCTTCCCCGAGGGCTTCA
AGTGGGAGCGCGTGATGAACTTCGAGGACGGCGGCGTGGTGACCGTGACCCAGGACTCCTCCCTGCAGGA
CGGCGAGTTCATCTACAAGGTGAAGCTGCGCGGCACCAACTTCCCCTCCGACGGCCCCGTAATGCAGAAG
AAGACCATGGGCTGGGAGGCCTCCTCCGAGCGGATGTACCCCGAGGACGGCGCCCTGAAGGGCGAGATCA
AGCAGAGGCTGAAGCTGAAGGACGGCGGCCACTACGACGCTGAGGTCAAGACCACCTACAAGGCCAAGAA
GCCCGTGCAGCTGCCCGGCGCCTACAACGTCAACATCAAGTTGGACATCACCTCCCACAACGAGGACTAC
ACCATCGTGGAACAGTACGAACGCGCCGAGGGCCGCCACTCCACCGGCGGCATGGACGAGCTGTACAAGG
GTACCATGCATCACCATCACCATCACGCCCAGGATCTCAGCGAGAAGGACCTGTTGAAGATGGAGGTGGA
GCAGCTGAAGAAAGAAGTGAAAAACACAAGAATTCCGATTTCCAAAGCGGGAAAGGAAATCAAGGAGTAC
GTGGAGGCCCAAGCAGGAAACGATCCTTTTCTCAAAGGCATCCCTGAGGACAAGAATCCCTTCAAGGAAA
AAGGCGGTTGTATAATAAGC
