>Addgene plasmid #64208 | Cry2 mcherry Gamma 9 in pcDNA3.1 | addgene partial sequence | sequence record 111743 | BGH-rev 5'-TAGAAGGCACAGTCGAGG-3'
ACTCGAGCGGCCGCCACTGGTGCTGGATATCTGCAGAATTCTCAGCTTATTATACAACCGCCTTTTTCCT
TGAAGGGATTCTTGTCCTCAGGGATGCCTTTGAGAAAAGGATCGTTTCCTGCTTGGGCCTCCACGTACTC
CTTGATTTCCTTTCCCGCTTTGGAAATCGGAATTCTTGTGTTTTTCACTTCTTTCTTCAGCTGCTCCACC
TCCATCTTCAACAGGTCCTTCTCGCTGAGATCCTGGGCGTGATGGTGATGGTGATGCATGGTACCCTTGT
ACAGCTCGTCCATGCCGCCGGTGGAGTGGCGGCCCTCGGCGCGTTCGTACTGTTCCACGATGGTGTAGTC
CTCGTTGTGGGAGGTGATGTCCAACTTGATGTTGACGTTGTAGGCGCCGGGCAGCTGCACGGGCTTCTTG
GCCTTGTAGGTGGTCTTGACCTCAGCGTCGTAGTGGCCGCCGTCCTTCAGCTTCAGCCTCTGCTTGATCT
CGCCCTTCAGGGCGCCGTCCTCGGGGTACATCCGCTCGGAGGAGGCCTCCCAGCCCATGGTCTTCTTCTG
CATTACGGGGCCGTCGGAGGGGAAGTTGGTGCCGCGCAGCTTCACCTTGTAGATGAACTCGCCGTCCTGC
AGGGAGGAGTCCTGGGTCACGGTCACCACGCCGCCGTCCTCGAAGTTCATCACGCGCTCCCACTTGAAGC
CCTCGGGGAAGGACAGCTTCAAGTAGTCGGGGATGTCGGCGGGGTGCTTCACGTAGGCCTTGGAGCCGTA
CATGAACTGAGGGGACAGGATGTCCCAGGCGAAGGGCAGGGGGCCACCCTTGGTCACCTTCAGCTTGGCG
GTCTGGGTGCCCTCGTAGGGGCGGCCCTCGCCCTCGCCCTCGATCTCGAACTCGTGGCCGTTCACGGAGC
CCTCCATGTGCACCTTGAAGCGCATGAACTCCTTGATGATGGCCATGTTATCCTCCTCGCCTTGCTCACC
ATAAGCTGGGCTGCTGCTCGAACATGATCTGTGCTTCACGGGTTCTTGAAATAGCTTTACTAGTA
