>Addgene plasmid #64208 | Cry2 mcherry Gamma 9 in pcDNA3.1 | addgene partial sequence | sequence record 111746 | CMV-F 5'-CGCAAATGGGCGGTAGGCGTG-3'
AGCTCTCTGGCTACTAGAGAACCCACTGCTTACTGGCTTATCGAAATTAATACGACTCACTATAGGGAGA
CCCAAGCTGGCTAGCGCTACCGGACTCAGATCTCGAGGCCACCATGAAGATGGACAAAAAGACTATAGTT
TGGTTTAGAAGAGACCTAAGGATTGAGGATAATCCTGCATTAGCAGCAGCTGCTCACGAAGGATCTGTTT
TTCCTGTCTTCATTTGGTGTCCTGAAGAAGAAGGACAGTTTTATCCTGGAAGAGCTTCAAGATGGTGGAT
GAAACAATCACTTGCTCACTTATCTCAATCCTTGAAGGCTCTTGGATCTGACCTCACTTTAATCAAAACC
CACAACACGATTTCAGCGATCTTGGATTGTATCCGCGTTACCGGTGCTACAAAAGTCGTCTTTAACCACC
TCTATGATCCTGTTTCGTTAGTTCGGGACCATACCGTAAAGGAGAAGCTGGTGGAACGTGGGATCTCTGT
GCAAAGCTACAATGGAGATCTATTGTATGAACCGTGGGAGATATACTGCGAAAAGGGCAAACCTTTTACG
AGTTTCAATTCTTACTGGAAGAAATGCTTAGATATGTCGATTGAATCCGTTATGCTTCCTCCTCCTTGGC
GGTTGATGCCAATAACTGCAGCGGCTGAAGCGATTTGGGCGTGTTCGATTGAAGAACTAGGGCTGGAGAA
TGAGGCCGAGAAACCGAGCAATGCGTTGTTAACTAGAGCTTGGTCTCCAGGATGGAGCAATGCTGATAAG
TTACTAAATGAGTTCATCGAGAAGCAGTTGATAGATTATGCAAAGAACAGCAAGAAAGTTGTTGGGAATT
CTACTTCACTACTTTCTCCGTATCTCCATTTCGGGGAAATAAGCGTCAGACACGTTTTCCAGTGTGCCCG
GATGAA
