>Addgene plasmid #64208 | Cry2 mcherry Gamma 9 in pcDNA3.1 | depositor partial sequence | sequence record 114597 | Cry2 mcherry Gamma 9 in pcDNA3.1 sequence 509 bps
GNAGGGCGCACTCCACCGGCGGCATGGACGAGCTGTACAAGGGTACCATGCATCACCATCACCATCACGC
CCAGGATCTCAGCGAGAAGGACCTGTTGAAGATGGAGGTGGAGCAGCTGAAGAAAGAAGTGAAAAACACA
AGAATTCCGATTTCCAAAGCGGGAAAGGAAATCAAGGAGTACGTGGAGGCCCAAGCAGGAAACGATCCTT
TTCTCAAAGGCATCCCTGAGGACAAGAATCCCTTCAAGGAAAAAGGCGGTTGTATAATAAGCTGAGAATT
CTGCAGATATCCAGCACAGTGGCGGCCGCTCGAGTCTAGAGGGCCCGTTTAAACCCGCTGATCAGCCTCG
ACTGTGCCTTCTAGTTGCCAGCCATCTGTTGTTTGCCCCTCCCCCGTGCCTTCCTTGACCCTGGAAGGTG
CCACTCCCACTGTCCTTTCCTAATAAAATGAGGAAATTGCATCGCATTGTCTGAGTAGGTGTCATTCTAT
TCGGGGGGGTGGGGTGGGG
