[The description below was written by a language model from this plasmid's Addgene catalogue record.]
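Description:
Cry2 mcherry Gamma 9 in pcDNA3.1 is a mammalian expression plasmid of about 7.9 kb built on the Invitrogen pcDNA3.1 backbone. It is maintained in E. coli as a high-copy plasmid under ampicillin selection, and it carries a neomycin resistance marker so that transfected mammalian cells can be selected with G418. No feature table accompanies the record, so other backbone elements are not itemised. The listing of T7 and BGH reverse as sequencing primers is consistent with the standard pcDNA3.1 layout, in which a T7 priming site and a BGH polyadenylation region flank the cloning site.

The payload is a single CMV promoter-driven fusion protein made of three parts in order: Arabidopsis thaliana cryptochrome 2 (Cry2) at the N-terminus, mCherry in the middle, and the human cone G protein gamma subunit (GNGT2, also called GNG9 or gamma 9; a 225 bp insert) at the C-terminus. The Cry2 portion was cloned between NheI and a destroyed SmaI site, and the gamma subunit between KpnI and EcoRI. Cry2 is a blue-light photoreceptor widely used in optogenetics because illumination triggers its binding to partner proteins such as CIB1. mCherry allows the location of the fusion to be followed by red fluorescence, and the gamma subunit links the module to heterotrimeric G protein signalling.

The stated purpose is the study of cell migration, and the associated publication concerns subcellular optogenetic control of G protein activity to generate signalling gradients. The record does not specify the light-dependent binding partner or exactly how this fusion was used in those experiments.
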