Addgene plasmid #64208: Cry2 mcherry Gamma 9 in pcDNA3.1
Purpose: mCherry fused between Cry2 and gamma 9 to study cell migration
Depositing lab: Narasimhan Gautam. Depositing organization: Washington University in Saint Louis. Publication: Subcellular optogenetic inhibition of G proteins generates signaling gradients and cell migration. O'Neill PR, Gautam N. Mol Biol Cell. 2014 Aug 1;25(15):2305-14. doi: 10.1091/mbc.E14-04-0870. Epub 2014 Jun 11. PubMed 24920824.
Backbone
  Vector backbone: pcDNA3.1
  Backbone manufacturer: Invitrogen
  Backbone size w/o insert (bp): 5428
  Total vector size (bp): 7898
  Vector type: Mammalian Expression
  Selectable markers: Neomycin (select with G418)
Growth in bacteria
  Bacterial resistance: Ampicillin, 100 μg/mL
  Growth temperature: 37°C
  Growth strain: Top10
  Copy number: High Copy
Gene/Insert 1
  Gene/Insert name: Cry2 (alt name: Cryptochrome 2)
  Species: A. thaliana (mustard weed)
  Entrez Gene: CRY2 (a.k.a. AT1G04400, AT-PHH1, ATCRY2, CRYPTOCHROME 2 APOPROTEIN, F19P19.14, F19P19_14, FHA, PHH1, cryptochrome 2)
  Promoter: CMV
  Tag / fusion protein: mcherry (C terminal on insert)
  Cloning method: Restriction Enzyme; 5′ cloning site NheI (not destroyed); 3′ cloning site SmaI (destroyed during cloning)
  Sequencing primers: 5′ T7
Gene/Insert 2
  Gene/Insert name: gamma cone (alt name: GNG9)
  Species: H. sapiens (human)
  Insert size (bp): 225
  Entrez Gene: GNGT2 (a.k.a. G-GAMMA-8, G-GAMMA-C, GNG9, GNGT8, HG3I)
  Promoter: CMV
  Tag / fusion protein: n/a
  Cloning method: Restriction Enzyme; 5′ cloning site KpnI (not destroyed); 3′ cloning site EcoRI (not destroyed)
  Sequencing primers: 5′ n/a; 3′ BGH reverse
Terms and licenses: Academic/Nonprofit Terms; Industry Terms: Not Available to Industry
How to cite: Cry2 mcherry Gamma 9 in pcDNA3.1 was a gift from Narasimhan Gautam (Addgene plasmid # 64208 ; http://n2t.net/addgene:64208 ; RRID:Addgene_64208)
